>Addgene plasmid #245730 | lenti-CMV-TEV-3XFlag | addgene full sequence | sequence record 488053 | Addgene NGS Result
GCGCAGCGAGTCAGTGAGCGAGGAAGCGGAAGAGCGCCCAATACGCAAACCGCCTCTCCCCGCGCGTTGG
CCGATTCATTAATGCAGCTGGCACGACAGGTTTCCCGACTGGAAAGCGGGCAGTGAGCGCAACGCAATTA
ATGTGAGTTAGCTCACTCATTAGGCACCCCAGGCTTTACACTTTATGCTTCCGGCTCGTATGTTGTGTGG
AATTGTGAGCGGATAACAATTTCACACAGGAAACAGCTATGACCATGATTACGCCAAGCGCGCAATTAAC
CCTCACTAAAGGGAACAAAAGCTGGAGCTGCAAGCTTAATGTAGTCTTATGCAATACTCTTGTAGTCTTG
CAACATGGTAACGATGAGTTAGCAACATGCCTTACAAGGAGAGAAAAAGCACCGTGCATGCCGATTGGTG
GAAGTAAGGTGGTACGATCGTGCCTTATTAGGAAGGCAACAGACGGGTCTGACATGGATTGGACGAACCA
CTGAATTGCCGCATTGCAGAGATATTGTATTTAAGTGCCTAGCTCGATACATAAACGGGTCTCTCTGGTT
AGACCAGATCTGAGCCTGGGAGCTCTCTGGCTAACTAGGGAACCCACTGCTTAAGCCTCAATAAAGCTTG
CCTTGAGTGCTTCAAGTAGTGTGTGCCCGTCTGTTGTGTGACTCTGGTAACTAGAGATCCCTCAGACCCT
TTTAGTCAGTGTGGAAAATCTCTAGCAGTGGCGCCCGAACAGGGACTTGAAAGCGAAAGGGAAACCAGAG
GAGCTCTCTCGACGCAGGACTCGGCTTGCTGAAGCGCGCACGGCAAGAGGCGAGGGGCGGCGACTGGTGA
GTACGCCAAAAATTTTGACTAGCGGAGGCTAGAAGGAGAGAGATGGGTGCGAGAGCGTCAGTATTAAGCG
GGGGAGAATTAGATCGCGATGGGAAAAAATTCGGTTAAGGCCAGGGGGAAAGAAAAAATATAAATTAAAA
CATATAGTATGGGCAAGCAGGGAGCTAGAACGATTCGCAGTTAATCCTGGCCTGTTAGAAACATCAGAAG
GCTGTAGACAAATACTGGGACAGCTACAACCATCCCTTCAGACAGGATCAGAAGAACTTAGATCATTATA
TAATACAGTAGCAACCCTCTATTGTGTGCATCAAAGGATAGAGATAAAAGACACCAAGGAAGCTTTAGAC
AAGATAGAGGAAGAGCAAAACAAAAGTAAGACCACCGCACAGCAAGCGGCCGCTGATCTTCAGACCTGGA
GGAGGAGATATGAGGGACAATTGGAGAAGTGAATTATATAAATATAAAGTAGTAAAAATTGAACCATTAG
GAGTAGCACCCACCAAGGCAAAGAGAAGAGTGGTGCAGAGAGAAAAAAGAGCAGTGGGAATAGGAGCTTT
GTTCCTTGGGTTCTTGGGAGCAGCAGGAAGCACTATGGGCGCAGCGTCAATGACGCTGACGGTACAGGCC
AGACAATTATTGTCTGGTATAGTGCAGCAGCAGAACAATTTGCTGAGGGCTATTGAGGCGCAACAGCATC
TGTTGCAACTCACAGTCTGGGGCATCAAGCAGCTCCAGGCAAGAATCCTGGCTGTGGAAAGATACCTAAA
GGATCAACAGCTCCTGGGGATTTGGGGTTGCTCTGGAAAACTCATTTGCACCACTGCTGTGCCTTGGAAT
GCTAGTTGGAGTAATAAATCTCTGGAACAGATTTGGAATCACACGACCTGGATGGAGTGGGACAGAGAAA
TTAACAATTACACAAGCTTAATACACTCCTTAATTGAAGAATCGCAAAACCAGCAAGAAAAGAATGAACA
AGAATTATTGGAATTAGATAAATGGGCAAGTTTGTGGAATTGGTTTAACATAACAAATTGGCTGTGGTAT
ATAAAATTATTCATAATGATAGTAGGAGGCTTGGTAGGTTTAAGAATAGTTTTTGCTGTACTTTCTATAG
TGAATAGAGTTAGGCAGGGATATTCACCATTATCGTTTCAGACCCACCTCCCAACCCCGAGGGGACCCGA
CAGGCCCGAAGGAATAGAAGAAGAAGGTGGAGAGAGAGACAGAGACAGATCCATTCGATTAGTGAACGGA
TCTCGACGGTATCGGTTAACTTTTAAAAGAAAAGGGGGGATTGGGGGGTACAGTGCAGGGGAAAGAATAG
TAGACATAATAGCAACAGACATACAAACTAAAGAATTACAAAAACAAATTACAAAATTCAAAATTTTATC
GATAAGCTTGGGAGTTCCGCGTTACATAACTTACGGTAAATGGCCCGCCTGGCTGACCGCCCAACGACCC
CCGCCCATTGACGTCAATAATGACGTATGTTCCCATAGTAACGCCAATAGGGACTTTCCATTGACGTCAA
TGGGTGGAGTATTTACGGTAAACTGCCCACTTGGCAGTACATCAAGTGTATCATATGCCAAGTACGCCCC
CTATTGACGTCAATGACGGTAAATGGCCCGCCTGGCATTATGCCCAGTACATGACCTTATGGGACTTTCC
TACTTGGCAGTACATCTACGTATTAGTCATCGCTATTACCATGGTGATGCGGTTTTGGCAGTACATCAAT
GGGCGTGGATAGCGGTTTGACTCACGGGGATTTCCAAGTCTCCACCCCATTGACGTCAATGGGAGTTTGT
TTTGGCACCAAAATCAACGGGACTTTCCAAAATGTCGTAACAACTCCGCCCCATTGACGCAAATGGGCGG
TAGGCGTGTACGGTGGGAGGTCTATATAAGCAGAGCTCGTTTAGTGAACCGTCAGATCGCCTGGAGACGG
CCACCATGGAGAACCTGTACTTCCAGGGCGACTACAAAGACCATGACGGTGATTATAAAGATCATGACAT
CGATTACAAGGATGACGATGACAAGTAGAAACACTAGGATCCGGTACCGAATTCGCGGCCGCACTCGAGA
TATCTAGACCCAGCTTTCTTGTACAAAGTGGTTGATATCCAGCACAGTGGCGGCCGCTCGACAATCAACC
TCTGGATTACAAAATTTGTGAAAGATTGACTGGTATTCTTAACTATGTTGCTCCTTTTACGCTATGTGGA
TACGCTGCTTTAATGCCTTTGTATCATGCTATTGCTTCCCGTATGGCTTTCATTTTCTCCTCCTTGTATA
AATCCTGGTTGCTGTCTCTTTATGAGGAGTTGTGGCCCGTTGTCAGGCAACGTGGCGTGGTGTGCACTGT
GTTTGCTGACGCAACCCCCACTGGTTGGGGCATTGCCACCACCTGTCAGCTCCTTTCCGGGACTTTCGCT
TTCCCCCTCCCTATTGCCACGGCGGAACTCATCGCCGCCTGCCTTGCCCGCTGCTGGACAGGGGCTCGGC
TGTTGGGCACTGACAATTCCGTGGTGTTGTCGGGGAAGCTGACGTCCTTTCCATGGCTGCTCGCCTGTGT
TGCCACCTGGATTCTGCGCGGGACGTCCTTCTGCTACGTCCCTTCGGCCCTCAATCCAGCGGACCTTCCT
TCCCGCGGCCTGCTGCCGGCTCTGCGGCCTCTTCCGCGTCTTCGCCTTCGCCCTCAGACGAGTCGGATCT
CCCTTTGGGCCGCCTCCCCGCCTGGAATTCTGCAGATATCCGGTTAGTAATGAGTTTGGAATTAATTCTG
TGGAATGTGTGTCAGTTAGGGTGTGGAAAGTCCCCAGGCTCCCCAGCAGGCAGAAGTATGCAAAGCATGC
ATCTCAATTAGTCAGCAACCAGGTGTGGAAAGTCCCCAGGCTCCCCAGCAGGCAGAAGTATGCAAAGCAT
GCATCTCAATTAGTCAGCAACCATAGTCCCGCCCCTAACTCCGCCCATCCCGCCCCTAACTCCGCCCAGT
TCCGCCCATTCTCCGCCCCATGGCTGACTAATTTTTTTTATTTATGCAGAGGCCGAGGCCGCCTCTGCCT
CTGAGCTATTCCAGAAGTAGTGAGGAGGCTTTTTTGGAGGCCTAGGCTTTTGCAAAAAGCTCCCGGATCC
ACCGGAGCTTACCATGACCGAGTACAAGCCCACGGTGCGCCTCGCCACCCGCGACGACGTCCCCAGGGCC
GTACGCACCCTCGCCGCCGCGTTCGCCGACTACCCCGCCACGCGCCACACCGTCGATCCGGACCGCCACA
TCGAGCGGGTCACCGAGCTGCAAGAACTCTTCCTCACGCGCGTCGGGCTCGACATCGGCAAGGTGTGGGT
CGCGGACGACGGCGCCGCGGTGGCGGTCTGGACCACGCCGGAGAGCGTCGAAGCGGGGGCGGTGTTCGCC
GAGATCGGCCCGCGCATGGCCGAGTTGAGCGGTTCCCGGCTGGCCGCGCAGCAACAGATGGAAGGCCTCC
TGGCGCCGCACCGGCCCAAGGAGCCCGCGTGGTTCCTGGCCACCGTCGGCGTCTCGCCCGACCACCAGGG
CAAGGGTCTGGGCAGCGCCGTCGTGCTCCCCGGAGTGGAGGCGGCCGAGCGCGCCGGGGTGCCCGCCTTC
CTGGAGACCTCCGCGCCCCGCAACCTCCCCTTCTACGAGCGGCTCGGCTTCACCGTCACCGCCGACGTCG
AGGTGCCCGAAGGACCGCGCACCTGGTGCATGACCCGCAAGCCCGGTGCCTGATAAGCACAATTCGAGCT
CGGTACCTTTAAGACCAATGACTTACAAGGCAGCTGTAGATCTTAGCCACTTTTTAAAAGAAAAGGGGGG
ACTGGAAGGGCTAGCTCACTCCCAACGAAGACAAGATCTGCTTTTTGCTTGTACTGGGTCTCTCTGGTTA
GACCAGATCTGAGCCTGGGAGCTCTCTGGCTAACTAGGGAACCCACTGCTTAAGCCTCAATAAAGCTTGC
CTTGAGTGCTTCAAGTAGTGTGTGCCCGTCTGTTGTGTGACTCTGGTAACTAGAGATCCCTCAGACCCTT
TTAGTCAGTGTGGAAAATCTCTAGCAGTAGTAGTTCATGTCATCTTATTATTCAGTATTTATAACTTGCA
AAGAAATGAATATCAGAGAGTGAGAGGAACTTGTTTATTGCAGCTTATAATGGTTACAAATAAAGCAATA
GCATCACAAATTTCACAAATAAAGCATTTTTTTCACTGCATTCTAGTTGTGGTTTGTCCAAACTCATCAA
TGTATCTTATCATGTCTGGCTCTAGCTATCCCGCCCCTAACTCCGCCCATCCCGCCCCTAACTCCGCCCA
GTTCCGCCCATTCTCCGCCCCATGGCTGACTAATTTTTTTTATTTATGCAGAGGCCGAGGCCGCCTCGGC
CTCTGAGCTATTCCAGAAGTAGTGAGGAGGCTTTTTTGGAGGCCTAGGGACGTACCCAATTCGCCCTATA
GTGAGTCGTATTACGCGCGCTCACTGGCCGTCGTTTTACAACGTCGTGACTGGGAAAACCCTGGCGTTAC
CCAACTTAATCGCCTTGCAGCACATCCCCCTTTCGCCAGCTGGCGTAATAGCGAAGAGGCCCGCACCGAT
CGCCCTTCCCAACAGTTGCGCAGCCTGAATGGCGAATGGG
[124 nt withheld, positions 5501-5624]
C
[91 nt withheld, positions 5626-5716]
A
[49 nt withheld, positions 5718-5766]
CCTTTGACGTTGGAGTCCACGTTCTTT
[37 nt withheld, positions 5794-5830]
ACCCTATCTCGGTCTATTCTTTTGATTTATAAGGGATTTTGCCGATTTCGGCCTATTGGTTAAAAAATGA
GCTGATTTAACAAAAATTTAACGCGAATTTTAACAAAATATTAACGCTTACAATTTAGGTGGCACTTTTC
GGGGAAATGTGCGCGGAACCCCTATTTGTTTATTTTTCTAAATACATTCAAATATGTATCCGCTCATGAG
ACAATAACCCTGATAAATGCTTCAATAATATTGAAAAAGGAAGAGTATGAGTATTCAACATTTCCGTGTC
GCCCTTATTCCCTTTTTTGCGGCATTTTGCCTTCCTGTTTTTGCTCACCCAGAAACGCTGGTGAAAGTAA
AAGATGCTGAAGATCAGTTGGGTGCACGAGTGGGTTACATCGAACTGGATCTCAACAGCGGTAAGATCCT
TGAGAGTTTTCGCCCCGAAGAACGTTTTCCAATGATGAGCACTTTTAAAGTTCTGCTATGTGGCGCGGTA
TTATCCCGTATTGACGCCGGGCAAGAGCAACTCGGTCGCCGCATACACTATTCTCAGAATGACTTGGTTG
AGTACTCACCAGTCACAGAAAAGCATCTTACGGATGGCATGACAGTAAGAGAATTATGCAGTGCTGCCAT
AACCATGAGTGATAACACTGCGGCCAACTTACTTCTGACAACGATCGGAGGACCGAAGGAGCTAACCGCT
TTTTTGCACAACATGGGGGATCATGTAACTCGCCTTGATCGTTGGGAACCGGAGCTGAATGAAGCCATAC
CAAACGACGAGCGTGACACCACGATGCCTGTAGCAATGGCAACAACGTTGCGCAAACTATTAACTGGCGA
ACTACTTACTCTAGCTTCCCGGCAACAATTAATAGACTGGATGGAGGCGGATAAAGTTGCAGGACCACTT
CTGCGCTCGGCCCTTCCGGCTGGCTGGTTTATTGCTGATAAATCTGGAGCCGGTGAGCGTGGGTCTCGCG
GTATCATTGCAGCACTGGGGCCAGATGGTAAGCCCTCCCGTATCGTAGTTATCTACACGACGGGGAGTCA
GGCAACTATGGATGAACGAAATAGACAGATCGCTGAGATAGGTGCCTCACTGATTAAGCATTGGTAACTG
TCAGACCAAGTTTACTCATATATACTTTAGATTGATTTAAAACTTCATTTTTAATTTAAAAGGATCTAGG
TGAAGATCCTTTTTGATAATCTCATGACCAAAATCCCTTAACGTGAGTTTTCGTTCCACTGAGCGTCAGA
CCCCGTAGAAAAGATCAAAGGATCTTCTTGAGATCCTTTTTTTCTGCGCGTAATCTGCTGCTTGCAAACA
AAAAAACCACCGCTACCAGCGGTGGTTTGTTTGCCGGATCAAGAGCTACCAACTCTTTTTCCGAAGGTAA
CTGGCTTCAGCAGAGCGCAGATACCAAATACTGTTCTTCTAGTGTAGCCGTAGTTAGGCCACCACTTCAA
GAACTCTGTAGCACCGCCTACATACCTCGCTCTGCTAATCCTGTTACCAGTGGCTGCTGCCAGTGGCGAT
AAGTCGTGTCTTACCGGGTTGGACTCAAGACGATAGTTACCGGATAAGGCGCAGCGGTCGGGCTGAACGG
GGGGTTCGTGCACACAGCCCAGCTTGGAGCGAACGACCTACACCGAACTGAGATACCTACAGCGTGAGCT
ATGAGAAAGCGCCACGCTTCCCGAAGGGAGAAAGGCGGACAGGTATCCGGTAAGCGGCAGGGTCGGAACA
GGAGAGCGCACGAGGGAGCTTCCAGGGGGAAACGCCTGGTATCTTTATAGTCCTGTCGGGTTTCGCCACC
TCTGACTTGAGCGTCGATTTTTGTGATGCTCGTCAGGGGGGCGGAGCCTATGGAAAAACGCCAGCAACGC
GGCCTTTTTACGGTTCCTGGCCTTTTGCTGGCCTTTTGCTCACATGTTCTTTCCTGCGTTATCCCCTGAT
TCTGTGGATAACCGTATTACCGCCTTTGAGTGAGCTGATACCGCTCGCCGCAGCCGAACGACCGA
Features (pLannotate 1.2.2; 30 found; start..end, strand, type, name):
      5..32      +  rep_origin     RSF ori (fragment): Plasmids containing the RSF 1030 origin of replication can be propagated in E. coli cells that contain additional plasmids with compatible origins.
     34..126     +  CDS            lacI (fragment): lac repressor; lacI; The lac repressor binds to the lac operator to inhibit transcription in E. coli. This inhibition can be relieved by adding lactose or isopropyl-β-D-thiogalactopyranoside (IPTG).
    139..160     +  protein_bind   CAP binding site: CAP binding activates transcription in the presence of cAMP. E. coli catabolite activator protein
    175..205     +  promoter       lac promoter: promoter for the E. coli lac operon
    213..229     +  protein_bind   lac operator: The lac repressor binds to the lac operator to inhibit transcription in E. coli. This inhibition can be relieved by adding lactose or isopropyl-β-D-thiogalactopyranoside (IPTG). lac repressor encoded by lacI
    274..292     +  promoter       T3 promoter: promoter for bacteriophage T3 RNA polymerase
    320..546     +  promoter       RSV promoter: Rous sarcoma virus enhancer/promoter
    547..727     +  LTR            5' LTR (truncated): truncated 5' long terminal repeat (LTR) from HIV-1
    774..899     +  misc_feature   HIV-1 Ψ: packaging signal of human immunodeficiency virus type 1
    883..1246    +  CDS            HIV-1 gag (fragment): gag protein from human immunodeficiency virus 1; gag
   1392..1625    +  misc_feature   RRE: The Rev response element (RRE) of HIV-1 allows for Rev-dependent mRNA export from the nucleus to the cytoplasm.
   2002..2102    +  CDS            Rev (fragment): human immunodeficiency virus 1 (HIV-1) Rev protein; rev; enhances nuclear export of unspliced and incompletely spliced viral mRNAs
   2121..2237    +  misc_feature   cPPT/CTS: central polypurine tract and central termination sequence of HIV-1
   2260..2563    +  enhancer       CMV enhancer: human cytomegalovirus immediate early enhancer
   2564..2767    +  promoter       CMV promoter: human cytomegalovirus (CMV) immediate early promoter
   2830..2895    +  CDS            3xFLAG: three tandem FLAG® epitope tags, followed by an enterokinase cleavage site
   2948..2972    -  protein_bind   attB2: mutant version of attB; recombination site for the Gateway® BP reaction BP Clonase™
   3003..3591    +  misc_feature   WPRE: woodchuck hepatitis virus posttranscriptional regulatory element
   3647..3976    +  promoter       SV40 promoter: SV40 enhancer and early promoter
   4004..4603    +  CDS            PuroR: puromycin N-acetyltransferase; pac from Streptomyces alboniger; confers resistance to puromycin
   4623..4760    +  CDS            nef (fragment): NEF_HV1LA - Experimental evidence at protein level: Swiss-Prot protein existence level 1. Extracellular Nef protein targets CD4(+) T-lymphocytes for apoptosis by interacting with CXCR4 surface receptors. From Human immunodeficiency virus type 1 group M subtype B (isolate Lai) (HIV-1).
   4746..4926    +  LTR            5' LTR (truncated): truncated 5' long terminal repeat (LTR) from HIV-1
   4998..5119    +  polyA_signal   SV40 poly(A) signal: SV40 polyadenylation signal
   5159..5294    +  rep_origin     SV40 ori: SV40 origin of replication
   5315..5333    -  promoter       T7 promoter: promoter for bacteriophage T7 RNA polymerase
   5341..5496    +  CDS            lacZα (fragment): LacZα fragment of β-galactosidase; lacZ fragment
   5501..5929    +  rep_origin     f1 ori (sequence partly withheld): f1 bacteriophage origin of replication; arrow indicates direction of (+) strand synthesis
   5982..6086    +  promoter       AmpR promoter: bla
   6087..6947    +  CDS            AmpR: β-lactamase; bla; confers resistance to ampicillin, carbenicillin, and related antibiotics
   7118..7706    +  rep_origin     ori: high-copy-number ColE1/pMB1/pBR322/pUC origin of replication
