[The description below was written by a language model from this plasmid's Addgene catalogue record and pLannotate feature annotations shown in this document.]
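Description:
lenti-CMV-TEV-3XFlag is a lentiviral transfer plasmid built on the Lenti-CMV-Puro backbone for expressing a synthetic Tev-3xFlag insert in mammalian cells. It is propagated in E. coli as a high-copy plasmid through a ColE1/pUC-type origin with ampicillin selection (AmpR, β-lactamase). The backbone also carries an f1 origin, remnants of the lac region, and T3 and T7 phage promoters.

The viral portion has a third-generation-style layout. An RSV promoter drives a truncated HIV-1 5' LTR, followed by the Ψ packaging signal with a gag fragment, the Rev response element for Rev-dependent nuclear export of the genomic RNA, and the cPPT/CTS, which aids nuclear import in transduced cells. A second truncated LTR lies downstream, followed by an SV40 poly(A) signal and SV40 origin. Between the LTRs, the CMV immediate-early enhancer and promoter drive the insert, and a WPRE downstream enhances transcript stability and expression. A separate SV40 promoter–PuroR cassette allows puromycin selection of transduced cells.

The feature table shows only about 60 nt between the CMV promoter and the annotated 3xFLAG. That is too little room for a full protease coding sequence, so "Tev" here may denote a short TEV-related element such as a cleavage site rather than the enzyme. The record does not settle this point. The catalogue lists the 3xFlag as a C-terminal tag. A residual Gateway attB2 site follows the tag, although the insert was assembled by Gibson cloning. The stated purpose is simply expression of Tev-3xFlag in mammalian cells, and the record does not describe a more specific experimental role.
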