Addgene plasmid #245730: lenti-CMV-TEV-3XFlag
Purpose: Express Tev-3xFlag in mammalian cells
Depositing lab: Joshua Mendell. Depositing organization: University of Texas Southwestern Medical Center. Publication: Specific tRNAs promote mRNA decay by recruiting the CCR4-NOT complex to translating ribosomes. Zhu X, Cruz VE, Zhang H, Erzberger JP, Mendell JT. Science. 2024 Nov 22;386(6724):eadq8587. doi: 10.1126/science.adq8587. Epub 2024 Nov 22. PubMed 39571015.
Backbone
  Vector backbone: Lenti-CMV-Puro
  Vector type: Lentiviral
Growth in bacteria
  Bacterial resistance: Ampicillin, 100 μg/mL
  Growth temperature: 37°C
  Growth strain: NEB Stable
  Copy number: High Copy
Gene/Insert
  Gene/Insert name: Tev-3xFlag
  Species: Synthetic
  Tag / fusion protein: 3xFlag (C terminal on backbone)
  Cloning method: Gibson Cloning
Terms and licenses: Academic/Nonprofit Terms; Industry Terms: Not Available to Industry
How to cite: lenti-CMV-TEV-3XFlag was a gift from Joshua Mendell (Addgene plasmid # 245730 ; http://n2t.net/addgene:245730 ; RRID:Addgene_245730)
